Addgene plasmid #201088: pPOTv6-hygro-3Ty:tagRFPt:3Ty
Purpose: Trypanosoma brucei PCR only tagging (pPOT) vector for endogenous gene tagging
Depositing lab: Samuel Dean. Depositing organization: University of Warwick. Publication: A comprehensive toolkit for protein localization and functional analysis in trypanosomatids. Paterou A, Saez Conde J, Tyc J, Sunter JD, Vaughan S, Gull K, Dean S. Open Biol. 2025 Apr;15(4):240361. doi: 10.1098/rsob.240361. Epub 2025 Apr 2. PubMed 40169015.
Backbone
  Vector backbone: pPOT
  Vector type: Unspecified
Growth in bacteria
  Bacterial resistance: Ampicillin, 100 μg/mL
  Growth temperature: 37°C
  Growth strain: NEB Stable
  Copy number: High Copy
Gene/Insert
  Gene/Insert name: tagRFPt
  Species: Synthetic
  Promoter: read through
  Cloning method: Restriction Enzyme; 5′ cloning site HindIII (not destroyed); 3′ cloning site BamHI (not destroyed)
  Sequencing primers: 5′ cTATGGGTTCTGGTAGTG; 3′ cTTAACTACCCGATCCTG
Terms and licenses: Academic/Nonprofit Terms; Industry Terms: Not Available to Industry
Depositor comments: Please visit https://doi.org/10.1101/2023.04.21.537815 for bioRxiv preprint.
How to cite: pPOTv6-hygro-3Ty:tagRFPt:3Ty was a gift from Samuel Dean (Addgene plasmid # 201088 ; http://n2t.net/addgene:201088 ; RRID:Addgene_201088)
