[The description below was written by a language model from this plasmid's Addgene catalogue record and pLannotate feature annotations shown in this document.]
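Description:
pPOTv6-hygro-3Ty:tagRFPt:3Ty is a PCR-only tagging (pPOT) template plasmid for endogenous gene tagging in Trypanosoma brucei. It is not an expression vector in the usual sense. The plasmid serves as a template from which a tagging cassette is amplified with long primers that carry homology to the target locus, and the PCR product is then transfected so that it integrates at the gene of interest. The record lists the promoter as "read through", consistent with the tag and marker relying on transcription of the locus they integrate into rather than on a dedicated promoter. In E. coli the plasmid is maintained at high copy through a ColE1/pUC-type origin and selected with ampicillin (AmpR with its bla promoter). The backbone also retains an f1 origin, lac promoter/operator, lacZα and lacI fragments, and flanking T7 and SP6 promoters, which are remnants of a standard cloning vector.

The payload is the red fluorescent protein TagRFP-T, cloned between HindIII and BamHI sites that remain intact, which should allow the tag to be exchanged. According to the construct name, it is flanked on each side by three copies of the Ty epitope, although these were not annotated in the feature table. Two copies of the hygromycin phosphotransferase gene (hph) sit on either side of the fluorescent protein. This arrangement fits the pPOT design, in which one template can yield either an N-terminal (marker then tag) or a C-terminal (tag then marker) amplicon, with hygromycin selection of transfected parasites. The intergenic RNA-processing sequences between these coding regions are not annotated. The sequence is described as a partial NGS result. Typical uses are protein localisation by fluorescence and detection through the Ty epitope.
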