Features (pLannotate 1.2.2; 15 found; start..end, strand, type, name):
    171..1193    +  CDS            hph: KHYB_ECOLX - Experimental evidence at protein level: Swiss-Prot protein existence level 1. The aminoglycoside phosphotransferases achieve inactivation of their antibiotic substrates by phosphorylation. Only phosphorylates hygromycin and closely related compounds such as demethyl analogs and destomycin. From Escherichia coli.
   1692..2423    +  CDS            TagRFP-T: TagRFP-T is a basic (constitutively fluorescent) red fluorescent protein published in 2008, derived from Entacmaea quadricolor. It has low acid sensitivity.
   2928..3950    +  CDS            hph: KHYB_ECOLX - Experimental evidence at protein level: Swiss-Prot protein existence level 1. The aminoglycoside phosphotransferases achieve inactivation of their antibiotic substrates by phosphorylation. Only phosphorylates hygromycin and closely related compounds such as demethyl analogs and destomycin. From Escherichia coli.
   4146..4164    -  promoter       SP6 promoter: promoter for bacteriophage SP6 RNA polymerase
   4206..4222    -  protein_bind   lac operator: The lac repressor binds to the lac operator to inhibit transcription in E. coli. This inhibition can be relieved by adding lactose or isopropyl-β-D-thiogalactopyranoside (IPTG). lac repressor encoded by lacI
   4230..4260    -  promoter       lac promoter: promoter for the E. coli lac operon
   4275..4296    -  protein_bind   CAP binding site: CAP binding activates transcription in the presence of cAMP. E. coli catabolite activator protein
   4309..4401    -  CDS            lacI (fragment): lac repressor; lacI; The lac repressor binds to the lac operator to inhibit transcription in E. coli. This inhibition can be relieved by adding lactose or isopropyl-β-D-thiogalactopyranoside (IPTG).
   4584..5172    -  rep_origin     ori: high-copy-number ColE1/pMB1/pBR322/pUC origin of replication
   5343..6203    -  CDS            AmpR: β-lactamase; bla; confers resistance to ampicillin, carbenicillin, and related antibiotics
   6204..6308    -  promoter       AmpR promoter: bla
   6335..6385    +  misc_feature   bom (fragment): basis of mobility region from pBR322
   6413..6841    -  rep_origin     f1 ori (sequence partly withheld): f1 bacteriophage origin of replication; arrow indicates direction of (+) strand synthesis
   6845..7002    -  CDS            lacZα (fragment): LacZα fragment of β-galactosidase; lacZ fragment
   7005..2       +  promoter       T7 promoter (across the origin): promoter for bacteriophage T7 RNA polymerase
>Addgene plasmid #201088 | pPOTv6-hygro-3Ty:tagRFPt:3Ty | addgene full sequence | sequence record 399939 | Addgene Partial NGS Result
GGGCGAATTGGGCCCGTATAATGCAGACCTGCTGCAAGCTAGGGGCACAGCAAGGTCTTCTGAAATTCAT
GTTTTTTTTTTTTTTACTCTGCATTGCAGTCTCCGCTCTTATTTAGTTTTGCTTTACGTAAGGTCTCGTT
GCTGCCATAAAATAAGCTCTAGTGGAATTCATGAAAAAGCCTGAACTCACCGCGACGTCTGTCGAGAAGT
TTCTGATCGAAAAGTTCGACAGCGTCTCCGACCTGATGCAGCTCTCGGAGGGCGAAGAATCTCGTGCTTT
CAGCTTCGATGTAGGAGGGCGTGGATATGTCCTGCGGGTAAATAGCTGCGCCGATGGTTTCTACAAAGAT
CGTTATGTTTATCGGCACTTTGCATCGGCCGCGCTCCCGATTCCGGAAGTGCTTGACATTGGGGAATTTA
GCGAGAGCCTGACCTATTGCATCTCCCGCCGTGCACAGGGTGTCACGTTGCAAGACCTGCCTGAAACCGA
ACTGCCCGCTGTTCTGCAGCCGGTCGCGGAGGCAATGGATGCGATCGCTGCGGCCGATCTTAGCCAGACG
AGCGGGTTCGGCCCATTCGGACCGCAAGGAATCGGTCAATACACTACATGGCGTGATTTTATATGCGCGA
TTGCTGATCCCCATGTGTATCACTGGCAAACTGTGATGGACGACACCGTCAGTGCGTCCGTCGCGCAGGC
TCTCGATGAGCTGATGCTTTGGGCCGAGGACTGCCCCGAAGTCCGGCACCTCGTGCACGCGGATTTCGGC
TCCAACAATGTCCTGACGGACAATGGCCGCATAACAGCGGTCATTGACTGGAGCGAGGCGATGTTCGGGG
ATTCCCAATACGAGGTCGCCAACATCTTCTTCTGGAGGCCGTGGTTGGCTTGTATGGAGCAGCAGACGCG
CTACTTCGAGCGGAGGCATCCGGAGCTTGCAGGATCGCCTCGGCTCCGGGCGTATATGCTCCGCATTGGT
CTTGACCAACTCTATCAGAGCTTGGTTGACGGCAATTTCGATGATGCAGCTTGGGCGCAGGGTCGATGCG
ACGCAATCGTCCGATCCGGAGCCGGGACTGTCGGGCGTACACAAATCGCCCGCAGAAGCGCGGCCGTCTG
GACCGATGGCTGTGTAGAAGTACTCGCCGATAGTGGAAACCGACGCCCCAGCACTCGTCCGAGGGCAAAG
GAATAGCCATGGTGCCCATTTAGTTGGCTTTTCCCTTGTCTCGTGTCTTTTCCGTGGAAAGGTTCCCGGA
GTAATCTGATGGCACAGCAGGGAGGTGCGCCTGCAGGTTGGTTAGGAAGGGGGGATGATGTAAAAGAAGA
AAATGGGGGGATTCGAGCCCCACGCGTTGCTCAAGCTGTGTAGCGCAGGCGTTTCCTTACATATTTCTCT
AACAGGCACGGAAGCCTAACAAATACACTTGGCTTATTTTTTTGCCCCCTCATGTCTTGTACAAATATTT
GCGATAGCTTAGCTATCAGCCACATTAATCAAACAAGTATACCAACAAGCCCGAAAACAGAAACTCAACT
GCAACGGGTACCTATGGGTTCTGGTAGTGGTTCCGGTTCCGGTTCTGAGGTACACACAAACCAGGACCCA
CTGGACGGCTCCGAGGTGCATACCAATCAAGATCCGCTGGACGGCTCTGAAGTTCACACCAATCAAGATC
CCTTGGATAAGCTTGTCTCGAAGGGAGAGGAGCTTATAAAGGAAAATATGCACATGAAGTTATATATGGA
AGGAACGGTTAATAATCACCATTTTAAATGTACGTCAGAAGGTGAAGGAAAGCCATACGAGGGCACACAG
ACTATGAGGATAAAGGTTGTCGAGGGAGGCCCACTGCCTTTCGCGTTCGATATTCTCGCCACGTCTTTTA
TGTATGGCTCAAGGACTTTCATCAATCATACGCAGGGCATCCCGGACTTTTTCAAGCAGAGTTTTCCTGA
GGGGTTTACGTGGGAGCGTGTTACCACATACGAAGATGGAGGAGTGCTTACCGCAACTCAGGACACTTCA
TTACAAGACGGATGCCTGATCTATAACGTTAAGATCCGCGGAGTGAATTTCCCGAGTAACGGACCAGTGA
TGCAAAAGAAAACACTTGGATGGGAAGCTAACACGGAGATGTTGTATCCCGCAGATGGGGGTTTGGAGGG
CAGGACAGACATGGCATTAAAATTGGTGGGCGGTGGTCACCTGATCTGTAATTTTAAGACGACGTATCGA
AGTAAGAAACCTGCTAAGAACTTGAAGATGCCAGGGGTCTACTACGTCGATCATCGCCTTGAGAGGATTA
AAGAGGCAGATAAGGAGACCTATGTAGAACAGCACGAGGTGGCTGTGGCCCGTTACTGCGATCTGCCCTC
GAAGTTAGGTCACAAATTAAACGGCATGGACGAATTGTACAAGGGATCCGAGGTACATACAAATCAGGAC
CCCCTCGATGGTAGTGAAGTCCATACAAATCAGGACCCGCTGGATGGCTCAGAGGTTCATACGAACCAAG
ATCCTCTTGATGGATCAGGATCTGGATCAGGATCGGGTAGTTAAGAGCTCCGCTGCGCTTAAATGTCTTT
CATTATAATCAATGTATAACCTTTATGTAGTATTTCAATCTATGCCGCTGTGTACGTGCACTGCGGTGCC
TATCCTTCGGCATTAGAGAGTCACTGTTTGTGTAGATCGTAGCTGCATGTCTGACATCTGGTTCATTAGT
GCCGTTTTGAGTCTGCACTGTTGTGCAACTTGATATTCATCACTGCACACCAACCGTGTGTTTCCTCCTT
TGGGTGCACCCTTTAATCCTTGTCTTCTCCTTTTTTGTCTCTTTCCCCCTCGAAAAGGTGTCAAACTACT
GCCGCATAAACTACGGTTATCCCAAATTTAAGAGAAAGCAATAAAGCATCAGCTAGCATGAAAAAGCCTG
AACTCACCGCGACGTCTGTCGAGAAGTTTCTGATCGAAAAGTTCGACAGCGTCTCCGACCTGATGCAGCT
CTCGGAGGGCGAAGAATCTCGTGCTTTCAGCTTCGATGTAGGAGGGCGTGGATATGTCCTGCGGGTAAAT
AGCTGCGCCGATGGTTTCTACAAAGATCGTTATGTTTATCGGCACTTTGCATCGGCCGCGCTCCCGATTC
CGGAAGTGCTTGACATTGGGGAATTTAGCGAGAGCCTGACCTATTGCATCTCCCGCCGTGCACAGGGTGT
CACGTTGCAAGACCTGCCTGAAACCGAACTGCCCGCTGTTCTGCAGCCGGTCGCGGAGGCAATGGATGCG
ATCGCTGCGGCCGATCTTAGCCAGACGAGCGGGTTCGGCCCATTCGGACCGCAAGGAATCGGTCAATACA
CTACATGGCGTGATTTTATATGCGCGATTGCTGATCCCCATGTGTATCACTGGCAAACTGTGATGGACGA
CACCGTCAGTGCGTCCGTCGCGCAGGCTCTCGATGAGCTGATGCTTTGGGCCGAGGACTGCCCCGAAGTC
CGGCACCTCGTGCACGCGGATTTCGGCTCCAACAATGTCCTGACGGACAATGGCCGCATAACAGCGGTCA
TTGACTGGAGCGAGGCGATGTTCGGGGATTCCCAATACGAGGTCGCCAACATCTTCTTCTGGAGGCCGTG
GTTGGCTTGTATGGAGCAGCAGACGCGCTACTTCGAGCGGAGGCATCCGGAGCTTGCAGGATCGCCTCGG
CTCCGGGCGTATATGCTCCGCATTGGTCTTGACCAACTCTATCAGAGCTTGGTTGACGGCAATTTCGATG
ATGCAGCTTGGGCGCAGGGTCGATGCGACGCAATCGTCCGATCCGGAGCCGGGACTGTCGGGCGTACACA
AATCGCCCGCAGAAGCGCGGCCGTCTGGACCGATGGCTGTGTAGAAGTACTCGCCGATAGTGGAAACCGA
CGCCCCAGCACTCGTCCGAGGGCAAAGGAATAGCTCGAGTGCCCATTTAGTTGGCTTTTCCCTTGTCTCG
TGTCTTTTCCGTGGAAAGGTTCCCGGAGTAATCTGATGGCACAGCAGGGAGGTGCGCCTGCAGGTTGGTT
AGGAAGGGGGGATGATGTAAAAGAAGAAAATGGGGGGATTCGAGCCCCGCACAGGTCTCTCAAATTGGAT
GCATAGCTTGAGTATTCTATAGTGTCACCTAAATAGCTTGGCGTAATCATGGTCATAGCTGTTTCCTGTG
TGAAATTGTTATCCGCTCACAATTCCACACAACATACGAGCCGGAAGCATAAAGTGTAAAGCCTGGGGTG
CCTAATGAGTGAGCTAACTCACATTAATTGCGTTGCGCTCACTGCCCGCTTTCCAGTCGGGAAACCTGTC
GTGCCAGCTGCATTAATGAATCGGCCAACGCGCGGGGAGAGGCGGTTTGCGTATTGGGCGCTCTTCCGCT
TCCTCGCTCACTGACTCGCTGCGCTCGGTCGTTCGGCTGCGGCGAGCGGTATCAGCTCACTCAAAGGCGG
TAATACGGTTATCCACAGAATCAGGGGATAACGCAGGAAAGAACATGTGAGCAAAAGGCCAGCAAAAGGC
CAGGAACCGTAAAAAGGCCGCGTTGCTGGCGTTTTTCCATAGGCTCCGCCCCCCTGACGAGCATCACAAA
AATCGACGCTCAAGTCAGAGGTGGCGAAACCCGACAGGACTATAAAGATACCAGGCGTTTCCCCCTGGAA
GCTCCCTCGTGCGCTCTCCTGTTCCGACCCTGCCGCTTACCGGATACCTGTCCGCCTTTCTCCCTTCGGG
AAGCGTGGCGCTTTCTCATAGCTCACGCTGTAGGTATCTCAGTTCGGTGTAGGTCGTTCGCTCCAAGCTG
GGCTGTGTGCACGAACCCCCCGTTCAGCCCGACCGCTGCGCCTTATCCGGTAACTATCGTCTTGAGTCCA
ACCCGGTAAGACACGACTTATCGCCACTGGCAGCAGCCACTGGTAACAGGATTAGCAGAGCGAGGTATGT
AGGCGGTGCTACAGAGTTCTTGAAGTGGTGGCCTAACTACGGCTACACTAGAAGAACAGTATTTGGTATC
TGCGCTCTGCTGAAGCCAGTTACCTTCGGAAAAAGAGTTGGTAGCTCTTGATCCGGCAAACAAACCACCG
CTGGTAGCGGTGGTTTTTTTGTTTGCAAGCAGCAGATTACGCGCAGAAAAAAAGGATCTCAAGAAGATCC
TTTGATCTTTTCTACGGGGTCTGACGCTCAGTGGAACGAAAACTCACGTTAAGGGATTTTGGTCATGAGA
TTATCAAAAAGGATCTTCACCTAGATCCTTTTAAATTAAAAATGAAGTTTTAAATCAATCTAAAGTATAT
ATGAGTAAACTTGGTCTGACAGTTACCAATGCTTAATCAGTGAGGCACCTATCTCAGCGATCTGTCTATT
TCGTTCATCCATAGTTGCCTGACTCCCCGTCGTGTAGATAACTACGATACGGGAGGGCTTACCATCTGGC
CCCAGTGCTGCAATGATACCGCGAGACCCACGCTCACCGGCTCCAGATTTATCAGCAATAAACCAGCCAG
CCGGAAGGGCCGAGCGCAGAAGTGGTCCTGCAACTTTATCCGCCTCCATCCAGTCTATTAATTGTTGCCG
GGAAGCTAGAGTAAGTAGTTCGCCAGTTAATAGTTTGCGCAACGTTGTTGCCATTGCTACAGGCATCGTG
GTGTCACGCTCGTCGTTTGGTATGGCTTCATTCAGCTCCGGTTCCCAACGATCAAGGCGAGTTACATGAT
CCCCCATGTTGTGCAAAAAAGCGGTTAGCTCCTTCGGTCCTCCGATCGTTGTCAGAAGTAAGTTGGCCGC
AGTGTTATCACTCATGGTTATGGCAGCACTGCATAATTCTCTTACTGTCATGCCATCCGTAAGATGCTTT
TCTGTGACTGGTGAGTACTCAACCAAGTCATTCTGAGAATAGTGTATGCGGCGACCGAGTTGCTCTTGCC
CGGCGTCAATACGGGATAATACCGCGCCACATAGCAGAACTTTAAAAGTGCTCATCATTGGAAAACGTTC
TTCGGGGCGAAAACTCTCAAGGATCTTACCGCTGTTGAGATCCAGTTCGATGTAACCCACTCGTGCACCC
AACTGATCTTCAGCATCTTTTACTTTCACCAGCGTTTCTGGGTGAGCAAAAACAGGAAGGCAAAATGCCG
CAAAAAAGGGAATAAGGGCGACACGGAAATGTTGAATACTCATACTCTTCCTTTTTCAATATTATTGAAG
CATTTATCAGGGTTATTGTCTCATGAGCGGATACATATTTGAATGTATTTAGAAAAATAAACAAATAGGG
GTTCCGCGCACATTTCCCCGAAAAGTGCCACCTGATGCGGTGTGAAATACCGCACAGATGCGTAAGGAGA
AAATACCGCATCAGGAAATTGTAAGCGTTAATATTTTGTTAAAATTCGCGTTAAATTTTTGTTAAATCAG
CTCATTTTTTAACCAATAGGCCGAAATCGGCAAAATCCCTTATAAATCAAAAGAATAGACCGAGATAGGG
T
[37 nt withheld, positions 6512-6548]
AAAGAACGTGGACTCCAACGTCAAAGG
[49 nt withheld, positions 6576-6624]
T
[91 nt withheld, positions 6626-6716]
G
[124 nt withheld, positions 6718-6841]
CCATTCGCCATTCAGGCTGCGCAACTGTTGGGAAGGGCGATCGGTGCGGGCCTCTTCGCTATTACGCCAG
CTGGCGAAAGGGGGATGTGCTGCAAGGCGATTAAGTTGGGTAACGCCAGGGTTTTCCCAGTCACGACGTT
GTAAAACGACGGCCAGTGAATTGTAATACGACTCACTATA
